>Addgene plasmid #247059 | pBEL3287 | addgene full sequence | sequence record 492988 | Addgene NGS Result
AACTGCTGGCGGAAAAGATGTGACAGACGCGACGGCGACAAGCAAACATGCTGTGCGACGCTGGCGATAT
CAAAATTGCTGTCTGCCAGGTGATCGCTGATGTACTGACAAGCCTCGCGTACCCGATTATCCATCGGTGG
ATGGAGCGACTCGTTAATCGCTTCCATGCGCCGCAGTAACAATTGCTCAAGCAGATTTATCGCCAGCAGC
TCCGAATAGCGCCCTTCCCCTTGCCCGGCGTTAATGATTTGCCCAAACAGGTCGCTGAAATGCGGCTGGT
GCGCTTCATCCGGGCGAAAGAACCCCGTATTGGCAAATATTGACGGCCAGTTAAGCCATTCATGCCAGTA
GGCGCGCGGACGAAAGTAAACCCACTGGTGATACCATTCGCGAGCCTCCGGATGACGACCGTAGTGATGA
ATCTCTCCTGGCGGGAACAGCAAAATATCACCCGGTCGGCAAACAAATTCTCGTCCCTGATTTTTCACCA
CCCCCTGACCGCGAATGGTGAGATTGAGAATATAACCTTTCATTCCCAGCGGTCGGTCGATAAAAAAATC
GAGATAACCGTTGGCCTCAATCGGCGTTAAACCCGCCACCAGATGGGCATTAAACGAGTATCCCGGCAGC
AGGGGATCATTTTGCGCTTCAGCCATACTTTTCATACTCCCGCCATTCAGAGAAGAAACCAATTGTCCAT
ATTGCATCAGACATTGCCGTCACTGCGTCTTTTACTGGCTCTTCTCGCTAACCAAACCGGTAACCCCGCT
TATTAAAAGCATTCTGTAACAAAGCGGGACCAAAGCCATGACAAAAACGCGTAACAAAAGTGTCTATAAT
CACGGCAGAAAAGTCCACATTGATTATTTGCACGGCGTCACACTTTGCTATGCCATAGCATTTTTATCCA
TAAGATTAGCGGATCCTACCTGACGCTTTTTATCGCAACTCTCTACTGTTTCTCCATACCCGTTTTTTTG
GGCTAGCCGAAGGGTGAATTATGCATCACCACCATCACCATCAGCATCAACACGAAAATCTGTATTTTCA
GGGGATGGCTCTTAACACACCACAAATTACGCCGACAAAAAAGATAACAGTGAGGGCAATCGGCGAGGAA
CTGCCGCGTGGTGATTACCAACGTTGCCCGCAATGTGACATGCTGTTTAGCCTGCCCGAGATAAATTCTC
ATCAAAGTGCCTATTGTCCGCGCTGTCAGGCAAAAATTCGTGACGGGCGCGACTGGTCGCTAACGCGCCT
GGCGGCAATGGCCTTCACCATGCTGTTGCTTATGCCGTTTGCCTGGGGCGAACCGCTGTTGCATATCTGG
CTGTTAGGCATTCGTATTGACGCCAACGTTATGCAAGGCATCTGGCAAATGACCAAACAGGGCGATGCGA
TAACGGGGTCGATGGTCTTTTTCTGCGTTATTGGTGCCCCGCTCATTCTGGTGACCTCCATAGCTTATTT
ATGGTTTGGTAACCGACTGGGAATGAATTTACGTCCGGTACTGCTGATGCTTGAGCGACTTAAAGAGTGG
GTAATGCTCGATATCTACCTGGTCGGCATTGGCGTTGCTTCTATAAAGGTACAGGATTATGCCCATATCC
AGGCTGGTGTCGGCTTGTTCTCTTTTGTGGCGTTGGTGATTTTAACGACGGTGACGTTGTCACATCTTAA
TGTCGAAGAACTGTGGGAGCGATTTTATCCGCAGCGCCCCGCTACGCGTAGGGACGAGAAACTTCGTGTC
TGTCTTGGGTGCCATTTTACCGGCTATCCAGATCAGCGTGGTCGCTGCCCGCGTTGCCATATCCCGCTAC
GCCTGCGTCGCCGTCATAGTCTGCAAAAATGCTGGGCGGCGCTGTTAGCGTCAATCGTTTTATTGTTACC
TGCCAACCTGTTGCCTATTTCTATCATTTATCTGAACGGAGGACGGCAGGAAGATACAATTCTTTCCGGA
ATTATGTCGCTGGCAAGTAGCAACATTGCGGTTGCAGGAATCGTGTTTATCGCCAGTATTCTGGTACCGT
TTACTAAAGTGATCGTCATGTTCACTTTACTGTTGAGCATTCATTTTAAATGCCAGCAAGGTTTACGCAC
ACGCATTCTGTTACTGCGGATGGTGACCTGGATTGGTCGCTGGTCGATGCTCGACCTGTTTGTCATATCT
TTAACCATGTCGCTGATTAATCGCGATCAGATCCTCGCTTTTACTATGGGACCGGCTGCGTTTTATTTCG
GCGCAGCGGTAATTTTGACTATTCTTGCTGTGGAATGGCTGGACAGCCGCTTACTTTGGGATGCACATGA
GTCAGGAAACGCCCGCTTCGACGACTGAAGCGCAGATTAAAAATAAACGCCGTATCTCACCTTTCTGGCT
GCTGCCGTTCATCGCGCTAATGATTGCCAGTTGGCTGATTTGGGACAGTTATCAGGACCGGGGTAATACC
GTCACCATCGACTTTATGTCGGCGGATGGTATTGTTCCAGGCCGTACGCCTGTTCGTTATCAGGGCGTTG
AAGTCGGAACAGTGCAGGATATCAGCCTCAGCGACGATCTTCGTAAGATTGAAGTCAAGGTCAGCATCAA
GTCCGATATGAAAGATGCGCTGCGCGAAGAGACTCAGTTCTGGCTGGTGACGCCAAAAGCATCGTTGGCA
GGTGTCTCCGGGCTGGACGCCCTCGTCGGTGGGAACTATATCGGCATGATGCCGGGTAAAGGTAAAGAGC
AGGATCACTTTGTCGCACTCGATACCCAACCGAAATATCGGCTGGACAATGGCGATCTGATGATCCACCT
GCAAGCCCCCGATCTCGGTTCGCTGAACAGCGGTTCATTGGTCTATTTCCGCAAGATCCCGGTGGGAAAA
GTCTACGACTATGCCATCAATCCCAACAAGCAAGGCGTGGTGATTGATGTCCTGATCGAGCGGCGTTTTA
CCGATCTGGTGAAAAAAGGTAGCCGTTTCTGGAACGTTTCCGGCGTTGATGCCAACGTCAGTATCAGTGG
CGCGAAGGTGAAACTGGAAAGCCTGGCGGCACTGGTTAACGGTGCGATTGCCTTCGATTCACCAGAAGAG
TCGAAACCTGCCGAGGCGGAAGATACCTTTGGTCTGTATGAAGATCTGGCCCACAGCCAGCGTGGCGTAA
TAATAAAACTGGAACTGCCGAGTGGGGCCGGATTAACCGCCGACTCGACGCCGTTAATGTATCAGGGGCT
GGAAGTCGGACAGCTGACTAAACTGGATTTAAATCCTGGTGGTAAAGTCACAGGGGAAATGACCGTTGAT
CCCAGCGTCGTTACCCTGCTTCGTGAAAATACCCGCATCGAATTACGCAACCCGAAATTATCCCTTAGCG
ATGCTAATCTCAGCGCCCTGCTGACCGGCAAAACCTTCGAGCTGGTGCCCGGCGATGGCGAGCCACGCAA
AGAGTTCGTTGTTGTGCCAGGCGAAAAAGCACTGCTGCATGAACCTGATGTTCTGACGCTGACCCTGACC
GCGCCGGAAAGTTACGGTATTGATGCGGGTCAGCCGCTCATTCTTCACGGCGTGCAGGTAGGCCAGGTTA
TCGATCGTAAACTCACCAGCAAAGGCGTCACCTTTACCGTCGCCATCGAGCCTCAGCATCGCGAACTGGT
AAAAGGCGATAGCAAATTTGTCGTCAACAGCCGTGTCGATGTGAAGGTGGGGCTGGATGGCGTTGAGTTT
CTCGGTGCCAGCGCCTCAGAATAGATCAATGGCGGGATACGTATTCTGCCGGGCGATAAAGGTGAGATGA
AAGCCAGCTATCCACTGTATGCCAATTTGGAAAAAGCGCTGGAGAACAGCCTTAGCGATTTACCCACCAC
AACCGTGAGTTTGAGTGCAGAGACGCTGCCGGATGTGCAGGCAGGATCGGTAGTGCTGTACCGTAAATTT
GAAGTTGGTGAAGTGATTACCGTGCGTCCGCGAGCTAACGCGTTTGATATCGATCTGCATATTAAGCCGG
AGTATCGCAACCTTCTGACCAGCAATAGCGTGTTCTGGGCAGAAGGCGGGGCGAAAGTTCAGCTGAATGG
TAGTGGTCTGACCGTACAGGCATCCCCGCTCTCCAGAGCATTAAAGGGAGCCATTAGCTTCGACAACCTC
AGCGGTGCCAGCGCCAGTCAGCGTAAAGGCGATAAGCGTATTCTGTATGCTTCCGAAACAGCGGCCCGTG
CGGTTGGCGGGCAGATTACGCTTCACGCTTTCGATGCCGGAAAACTGGCGGTCGGGATGCCAATTCGCTA
TCTCGGTATTGATATCGGGCAAATCCAGACGCTGGATCTGATTACCGCACGCAATGAAGTACAGGCAAAG
GCGGTACTTTACCCGGAATATGTCCAGACCTTTGCTCGCGGTGGTACGCGCTTCTCAGTGGTCACACCGC
AAATTTCGGCAGCTGGCGTTGAGCATCTTGATACTATCCTCCAGCCGTATATCAACGTCGAACCAGGCCG
GGGCAATCCTCGCCGCGACTTTGAATTACAAGAGGCCACCATTACTGATTCGCGTTACCTGGATGGCTTA
AGCATTATTGTTGAAGCGCCGGAAGCCGGTTCGTTAGGCATCGGTACGCCTGTGCTGTTCCGTGGTCTGG
AAGTCGGTACGGTTACAGGAATGACGCTGGGGACATTGTCAGATCGCGTGATGATTGCGATGCGCATCAG
TAAACGCTATCAACACCTGGTGCGTAACAATTCCGTCTTCTGGTTGGCATCGGGTTACAGTCTGGACTTT
GGTCTGACGGGCGGCGTAGTGAAAACCGGCACCTTTAACCAGTTTATCCGTGGCGGCATCGCCTTCGCCA
CGCCTCCGGGTACGCCACTGGCACCGAAAGCCCAGGAAGGCAAACACTTCCTGTTGCAGGAAAGTGAACC
GAAAGAGTGGCGTGAATGGGGAACTGCGCTTCCCAAATAAGGTACCAAATTCCAGAAAAGAGACGCTGAA
AAGCGTCTTTTTTCGTTTTGGTCCTGGTCTGAGGAATGGTTGTAAGCTTGGCTGTTTTGGCGGATGAGAG
AAGATTTTCAGCCTGATACAGATTAAATCAGAACGCAGAAGCGGTCTGATAAAACAGAATTTGCCTGGCG
GCAGTAGCGCGGTGGTCCCACCTGACCCCATGCCGAACTCAGAAGTGAAACGCCGTAGCGCCGATGGTAG
TGTGGGGTCTCCCCATGCGAGAGTAGGGAACTGCCAGGCATCAAATAAAACGAAAGGCTCAGTCGAAAGA
CTGGGCCTTTCGTTTTATCTGTTGTTTGTCGGTGAACGCTCTCCTGAGTAGGACAAATCCGCCGGGAGCG
GATTTGAACGTTGCGAAGCAACGGCCCGGAGGGTGGCGGGCAGGACGCCCGCCATAAACTGCCAGGCATC
AAATTAAGCAGAAGGCCATCCTGACGGATGGCCTTTTTGCGTTTCTACAAACTCTTTTGTTTATTTTTCT
AAATACATTCAAATATGTATCCGCTCATGAGACAATAACCCTGATAAATGCTTCAATAATATTGAAAAAG
GAAGAGTATGAGTATTCAACATTTCCGTGTCGCCCTTATTCCCTTTTTTGCGGCATTTTGCCTTCCTGTT
TTTGCTCACCCAGAAACGCTGGTGAAAGTAAAAGATGCTGAAGATCAGTTGGGTGCACGAGTGGGTTACA
TCGAACTGGATCTCAACAGCGGTAAGATCCTTGAGAGTTTTCGCCCCGAAGAACGTTTTCCAATGATGAG
CACTTTTAAAGTTCTGCTATGTGGCGCGGTATTATCCCGTGTTGACGCCGGGCAAGAGCAACTCGGTCGC
CGCATACACTATTCTCAGAATGACTTGGTTGAGTACTCACCAGTCACAGAAAAGCATCTTACGGATGGCA
TGACAGTAAGAGAATTATGCAGTGCTGCCATAACCATGAGTGATAACACTGCGGCCAACTTACTTCTGAC
AACGATCGGAGGACCGAAGGAGCTAACCGCTTTTTTGCACAACATGGGGGATCATGTAACTCGCCTTGAT
CGTTGGGAACCGGAGCTGAATGAAGCCATACCAAACGACGAGCGTGACACCACGATGCCTGCAGCAATGG
CAACAACGTTGCGCAAACTATTAACTGGCGAACTACTTACTCTAGCTTCCCGGCAACAATTAATAGACTG
GATGGAGGCGGATAAAGTTGCAGGACCACTTCTGCGCTCGGCCCTTCCGGCTGGCTGGTTTATTGCTGAT
AAATCTGGAGCCGGTGAGCGTGGGTCTCGCGGTATCATTGCAGCACTGGGGCCAGATGGTAAGCCCTCCC
GTATCGTAGTTATCTACACGACGGGGAGTCAGGCAACTATGGATGAACGAAATAGACAGATCGCTGAGAT
AGGTGCCTCACTGATTAAGCATTGGTAACTGTCAGACCAAGTTTACTCATATATACTTTAGATTGATT
[125 nt withheld, positions 6439-6563]
C
[141 nt withheld, positions 6565-6705]
CCTTTGACGTTGGAGTCCACGTTCTTT
[37 nt withheld, positions 6733-6769]
ACCCTATCTCGGGCTATTCTTTTGATTTATAAGGGATTTTGCCGATTTCGGCCTATTGGTTAAAAAATGA
GCTGATTTAACAAAAATTTAACGCGAATTTTAACAAAATATTAACGTTTACAATTTAAAAGGATCTAGGT
GAAGATCCTTTTTGATAATCTCATGACCAAAATCCCTTAACGTGAGTTTTCGTTCCACTGAGCGTCAGAC
CCCGTAGAAAAGATCAAAGGATCTTCTTGAGATCCTTTTTTTCTGCGCGTAATCTGCTGCTTGCAAACAA
AAAAACCACCGCTACCAGCGGTGGTTTGTTTGCCGGATCAAGAGCTACCAACTCTTTTTCCGAAGGTAAC
TGGCTCAGCAGAGCGCAGATACCAAATACTGTCCTTCTAGTGTAGCCGTAGTTAGGCCACCACTTCAAGA
ACTCTGTAGCACCGCCTACATACCTCGCTCTGCTAATCCTGTTACCAGTGGCTGCTGCCAGTGGCGATAA
GTCGTGTCTTACCGGGTTGGACTCAAGACGATAGTTACCGGATAAGGCGCAGCGGTCGGGCTGAACGGGG
GGTTCGTGCACACAGCCCAGCTTGGAGCGAACGACCTACACCGAACTGAGATACCTACAGCGTGAGCTAT
GAGAAAGCGCCACGCTTCCCGAAGGGAGAAAGGCGGACAGGTATCCGGTAAGCGGCAGGGTCGGAACAGG
AGAGCGCACGAGGGAGCTTCCAGGGGGAAACGCCTGGTATCTTTATAGTCCTGTCGGGTTTCGCCACCTC
TGACTTGAGCGTCGATTTTTGTGATGCTCGTCAGGGGGGCGGAGCCTATGGAAAAACGCCAGCAACGCGG
CCTTTTTACGGTTCCTGGCCTTTTGCTGGCCTTTTGCTCACATGTTCTTTCCTGCGTTATCCCCTGATTC
TGTGGATAACCGTATTACCGCCTTTGAGTGAGCTGATACCGCTCGCCGCAGCCGAACGACCGAGCGCAGC
GAGTCAGTGAGCGAGGAAGCGGAAGAGCGCCTGATGCGGTATTTTCTCCTTACGCATCTGTGCGGTATTT
CACACCGCATAGGGTCATGGCTGCGCCCCGACACCCGCCAACACCCGCTGACGCGCCCTGACGGGCTTGT
CTGCTCCCGGCATCCGCTTACAGACAAGCTGTGACCGTCTCCGGGAGCTGCATGTGTCAGAGGTTTTCAC
CGTCATCACCGAAACGCGCGAGGCAGAAGGAGATGGCGCCCAACAGTCCCCCGGCCACGGGGCCTGCCAC
CATACCCACGCCGAAACAAGCGCTCATGAGCCCGAAGTGGCGAGCCCGATCTTCCCCATCGGTGATGTCG
GCGATATAGGCGCCAGCAACCGCACCTGTGGCGCCGGTGATGCCGGCCACGATGCGTCCGGCGTAGAGGA
TCTGCTCATGTTTGACAGCTTATCATCGATGCATAATGTGCCTGTCAAATGGACGAAGCAGGGATTCTGC
AAACCCTATGCTACTCCGTCAAGCCGTCAATTGTCTGATTCGTTACCAATTATGACAACTTGACGGCTAC
ATCATTCACTTTTTCTTCACAACCGGCACGGAACTCGCTCGGGCTGGCCCCGGTGCATTTTTTAAATACC
CGCGAGAAATAGAGTTGATCGTCAAAACCAACATTGCGACCGACGGTGGCGATAGGCATCCGGGTGGTGC
TCAAAAGCAGCTTCGCCTGGCTGATACGTTGGTCCTCGCGCCAGCTTAAGACGCTAATCCCT
Features (pLannotate 1.2.2; 15 found; start..end, strand, type, name):
    683..967     +  promoter       araBAD promoter: araBAD; promoter of the L-arabinose operon of E. coli; the araC regulatory gene is transcribed in the opposite direction (Guzman et al., 1995)
   1055..2335    +  CDS            yebS: YEBS_ECOLI - Experimental evidence at protein level: Swiss-Prot protein existence level 1. Component of a transport pathway that contributes to membrane integrity. From Escherichia coli (strain K12).
   2307..4937    +  CDS            yebT: YEBT_ECOLI - Experimental evidence at protein level: Swiss-Prot protein existence level 1. Component of a transport pathway that contributes to membrane integrity (PubMed:27795327). May directly span the intermembrane space, facilitating the transport of substrates across the periplasm (Probable). From Escherichia coli (strain K12).
   5103..5218    +  ncRNA          5S rRNA: Accession: RF00001 - 5S ribosomal RNA
   5222..5308    +  terminator     rrnB T1 terminator: Escherichia coli rrnB; transcription terminator T1 from the E. coli rrnB gene
   5400..5427    +  terminator     rrnB T2 terminator: transcription terminator T2 from the E. coli rrnB gene
   5446..5537    +  promoter       AmpR promoter: bla
   5538..6398    +  CDS            AmpR: β-lactamase; bla; confers resistance to ampicillin, carbenicillin, and related antibiotics
   6440..6820    +  rep_origin     M13 ori (sequence partly withheld): M13 bacteriophage origin of replication; arrow indicates direction of (+) strand synthesis
   7006..7593    +  rep_origin     ori: high-copy-number ColE1/pMB1/pBR322/pUC origin of replication
   7779..7830    -  misc_feature   bom (fragment): basis of mobility region from pBR322
   7946..7985    -  CDS            rop (fragment): Rop protein, which maintains plasmids at low copy number; rop
   7986..8171    -  CDS            TcR (fragment): tetracycline efflux protein; tet; confers resistance to tetracycline
   8181..8199    +  promoter       tet promoter (fragment): E. coli promoter for tetracycline efflux protein gene
   8289..656     -  CDS            araC (across the origin): L-arabinose regulatory protein; araC
