[The description below was written by a language model from this plasmid's Addgene catalogue record and pLannotate feature annotations shown in this document.]
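Description:
pBEL3287 is an 8.5 kb bacterial expression plasmid built on a pBAD backbone for arabinose-inducible co-expression of the Escherichia coli LetA and LetB proteins (also known as YebS and YebT). The two genes sit in tandem downstream of the araBAD promoter, with their annotated coding regions slightly overlapping, which suggests the native operon arrangement has been kept so that both are transcribed as a single message. The araC regulator is encoded divergently upstream and provides repression in the absence of L-arabinose and activation when it is added. Transcription ends at the rrnB T1 and T2 terminators, which are preceded by a 5S rRNA segment carried along with that terminator region. The feature table does not annotate any affinity or epitope tags.

The defining feature is an amber (TAG) stop codon replacing tryptophan 476 of LetB. The purpose line writes this as W476B. Such a substitution is typically used with an orthogonal suppressor tRNA/synthetase pair to incorporate a non-canonical amino acid site-specifically, for instance a photocrosslinker. However, the record names neither the amino acid nor the suppression system, which would have to come from a separate construct. Without suppression, LetB would be expected to terminate at this position.

The plasmid replicates in E. coli from a ColE1/pMB1-type origin, listed as high copy, and is selected with ampicillin through the bla β-lactamase gene. It also carries an M13 phage origin and non-functional pBR322 remnants (fragments of bom, rop, the tetracycline resistance gene and its promoter). The associated work concerns LetA as a structurally distinct transporter family, and both proteins are annotated as components of a transport pathway contributing to membrane integrity.
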