Addgene plasmid #247059: pBEL3287
Purpose: Expression plasmid of of LetA with LetB(W476B)
Depositing lab: Gira Bhabha & Damian Ekiert. Depositing organization: Johns Hopkins University and School of Medicine. Publication: LetA defines a structurally distinct transporter family. Santarossa CC, Li Y, Yousef S, Hasdemir HS, Rodriguez CC, Haase MAB, Baek M, Coudray N, Pavek JG, Focke KN, Silverberg AL, Bautista C, Yeh JT, Marty MT, Baker D, Tajkhorshid E, Ekiert DC, Bhabha G. Nature. 2026 Jan 21. doi: 10.1038/s41586-025-09990-0. PubMed 41565823.
Backbone
  Vector backbone: pBAD
  Total vector size (bp): 8511
  Vector type: Bacterial Expression
Growth in bacteria
  Bacterial resistance: Ampicillin, 100 μg/mL
  Growth temperature: 37°C
  Growth strain: DH5alpha
  Copy number: High Copy
Gene/Insert
  Gene/Insert name: YebST (alt name: LetAB)
  Species: Escherichia coli
  Mutation: LetB W476Amber
Terms and licenses: Academic/Nonprofit Terms; Industry Terms: Not Available to Industry
How to cite: pBEL3287 was a gift from Gira Bhabha & Damian Ekiert (Addgene plasmid # 247059 ; http://n2t.net/addgene:247059 ; RRID:Addgene_247059)
